Addgene plasmid #116831: pHAGE-PHF21A__CAMK1D
Purpose: Lentiviral expression of PHF21A__CAMK1D fusion
Depositing lab: Gordon Mills & Kenneth Scott. Depositing organization: Baylor College of Medicine. Publication: Systematic Functional Annotation of Somatic Mutations in Cancer. Ng PK, Li J, Jeong KJ, Shao S, Chen H, Tsang YH, Sengupta S, Wang Z, Bhavana VH, Tran R, Soewito S, Minussi DC, Moreno D, Kong K, Dogruluk T, Lu H, Gao J, Tokheim C, Zhou DC, Johnson AM, Zeng J, Ip CKM, Ju Z, Wester M, Yu S, Li Y, Vellano CP, Schultz N, Karchin R, Ding L, Lu Y, Cheung LWT, Chen K, Shaw KR, Meric-Bernstam F, Scott KL, Yi S, Sahni N, Liang H, Mills GB. Cancer Cell. 2018 Mar 12;33(3):450-462.e10. doi: 10.1016/j.ccell.2018.01.021. PubMed 29533785.
Backbone
  Vector backbone: pHAGE
  Vector type: Lentiviral
Growth in bacteria
  Bacterial resistance: Ampicillin, 100 μg/mL
  Growth temperature: 37°C
  Growth strain: Stbl3
  Copy number: High Copy
Gene/Insert
  Gene/Insert name: PHF21A__CAMK1D
  Species: H. sapiens (human)
  Cloning method: Gateway Cloning
Terms and licenses: Academic/Nonprofit Terms; Industry Terms: Not Available to Industry
How to cite: pHAGE-PHF21A__CAMK1D was a gift from Gordon Mills & Kenneth Scott (Addgene plasmid # 116831 ; http://n2t.net/addgene:116831 ; RRID:Addgene_116831)
