[The description below was written by a language model from this plasmid's Addgene catalogue record and pLannotate feature annotations shown in this document.]
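Description:
pHAGE-PHF21A__CAMK1D is an HIV-1-derived lentiviral expression plasmid built on the pHAGE backbone to deliver a human PHF21A–CAMK1D gene fusion into mammalian cells. In bacteria it is maintained through a high-copy ColE1/pUC-type origin and selected with ampicillin via the β-lactamase gene. The transfer cassette carries the usual lentiviral elements: a truncated 5' LTR, the Ψ packaging signal with an adjoining gag fragment, the Rev response element for nuclear export of the genomic RNA, the cPPT/CTS that aids nuclear import, and a ΔU3 self-inactivating 3' LTR that silences LTR promoter activity after integration. Packaging functions must be supplied in trans.

Expression is driven by the strong constitutive EF-1α promoter. The insert was introduced by Gateway cloning, and the annotation shows a multi-fragment arrangement: a short PHF21A fragment flanked by attB1 and attB2 sites, followed by a larger CAMK1D fragment ending at an attB4 site. The 5' partner (from a component of the BHC chromatin corepressor complex) is therefore joined to the 3' partner (from a calcium/calmodulin-dependent kinase) through a recombination-site scar. A V5 epitope tag lies downstream of the insert, apparently positioned as a C-terminal tag, although the record does not confirm that it is in frame. An EMCV IRES then links puromycin N-acetyltransferase to the same transcript, so that puromycin selection enriches for transduced cells expressing the fusion mRNA, and a WPRE enhances transcript stability and expression. The plasmid comes from a collection made for systematic functional annotation of somatic alterations in cancer, where it serves for stable expression of this fusion.
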