Features (pLannotate 1.2.2; 29 found; start..end, strand, type, name):
    377..634     +  LTR            5' LTR (truncated): truncated 5' long terminal repeat (LTR) from HIV-1
    681..806     +  misc_feature   HIV-1 Ψ: packaging signal of human immunodeficiency virus type 1
    790..1128    +  CDS            HIV-1 gag (fragment): gag protein from human immunodeficiency virus 1; gag
   1303..1536    +  misc_feature   RRE: The Rev response element (RRE) of HIV-1 allows for Rev-dependent mRNA export from the nucleus to the cytoplasm.
   1913..2013    +  CDS            Rev (fragment): human immunodeficiency virus 1 (HIV-1) Rev protein; rev; enhances nuclear export of unspliced and incompletely spliced viral mRNAs
   2058..2175    +  misc_feature   cPPT/CTS: central polypurine tract and central termination sequence of HIV-1
   2223..3401    +  promoter       EF-1α promoter: strong constitutive promoter for human elongation factor EF-1α
   3422..3439    +  protein_bind   attB1 (fragment): mutant version of attB; core recombination site for the Gateway® BP reaction BP Clonase™
   3445..3597    +  CDS            PHF21A (fragment): PF21A_HUMAN - Also known as BHC80, KIAA1696. Experimental evidence at protein level: Swiss-Prot protein existence level 1. Component of the BHC complex, a corepressor complex that represses transcription of neuron-specific genes in non-neuronal cells. The BHC complex is recruited at RE1/NRSE sites by REST and acts by deacetylating and demethylating specific sites on histones, thereby acting as a chromatin modifier. In the BHC complex, it may act as a scaffold. Inhibits KDM1A-mediated demethylation of 'Lys-4' of histone H3 in vitro, suggesting a role in demethylation regulation. From Homo sapie
   3601..3621    -  protein_bind   attB2: mutant version of attB; core recombination site for the Gateway® BP reaction BP Clonase™
   3625..4341    +  CDS            CAMK1D (fragment): KCC1D_HUMAN - Also known as CAMKID. Experimental evidence at protein level: Swiss-Prot protein existence level 1. Calcium/calmodulin-dependent protein kinase that operates in the calcium-triggered CaMKK-CaMK1 signaling cascade and, upon calcium influx, activates CREB-dependent gene transcription, regulates calcium- mediated granulocyte function and respiratory burst and promotes basal dendritic growth of hippocampal neurons. In neutrophil cells, required for cytokine-induced proliferative responses and activation of the respiratory burst. Activates the transcription factor CREB1 in hippocampal
   4349..4367    -  protein_bind   attB4 (fragment): mutant version of attB; core recombination site for the Gateway® BP reaction BP Clonase™
   4423..4464    +  CDS            V5 tag: epitope tag from simian virus 5
   4590..5052    +  misc_feature   IRES: internal ribosome entry site (IRES) of the encephalomyocarditis virus (EMCV)
   5066..5663    +  CDS            PuroR (fragment): puromycin N-acetyltransferase; pac from Streptomyces; confers resistance to puromycin
   5679..6267    +  misc_feature   WPRE: woodchuck hepatitis virus posttranscriptional regulatory element
   6275..6340    +  CDS            nef (fragment): NEF_HV1Z2 - Experimental evidence at protein level: Swiss-Prot protein existence level 1. Extracellular Nef protein targets CD4(+) T-lymphocytes for apoptosis by interacting with CXCR4 surface receptors. From Human immunodeficiency virus type 1 group M subtype D (isolate Z2/CDC-Z34) (HIV-1).
   6342..6575    +  LTR            3' LTR (ΔU3): self-inactivating 3' long terminal repeat (LTR) from HIV-1
   6780..6884    +  promoter       AmpR promoter: bla
   6885..7745    +  CDS            AmpR: β-lactamase; bla; confers resistance to ampicillin, carbenicillin, and related antibiotics
   7916..8504    +  rep_origin     ori: high-copy-number ColE1/pMB1/pBR322/pUC origin of replication
   8687..8741    +  CDS            lacI (fragment): lac repressor; lacI; The lac repressor binds to the lac operator to inhibit transcription in E. coli. This inhibition can be relieved by adding lactose or isopropyl-β-D-thiogalactopyranoside (IPTG).
   8747..8840    +  rep_origin     SV40 ori (fragment): SV40 origin of replication
   8865..8902    +  CDS            lacI (fragment): lac repressor; lacI; The lac repressor binds to the lac operator to inhibit transcription in E. coli. This inhibition can be relieved by adding lactose or isopropyl-β-D-thiogalactopyranoside (IPTG).
   8915..8936    +  protein_bind   CAP binding site: CAP binding activates transcription in the presence of cAMP. E. coli catabolite activator protein
   8951..8981    +  promoter       lac promoter: promoter for the E. coli lac operon
   8989..9005    +  protein_bind   lac operator: The lac repressor binds to the lac operator to inhibit transcription in E. coli. This inhibition can be relieved by adding lactose or isopropyl-β-D-thiogalactopyranoside (IPTG). lac repressor encoded by lacI
   9039..9122    +  polyA_signal   SV40 poly(A) signal (fragment): SV40 polyadenylation signal
   9289..329     +  CDS            nef (fragment) (across the origin): NEF_HV1BR - Experimental evidence at protein level: Swiss-Prot protein existence level 1. Extracellular Nef protein targets CD4(+) T-lymphocytes for apoptosis by interacting with CXCR4 surface receptors (PubMed:14990729). From Human immunodeficiency virus type 1 group M subtype B (isolate BRU/LAI) (HIV-1).
>Addgene plasmid #116831 | pHAGE-PHF21A__CAMK1D | addgene full sequence | sequence record 241711 | Addgene NGS Result
TGGAAGGGCTAATTCACTCCCAAAGAAGACAAGATATCCTTGATCTGTGGATCTACCACACACAAGGCTA
CTTCCCTGATTAGCAGAACTACACACCAGGGCCAGGGGTCAGATATCCACTGACCTTTGGATGGTGCTAC
AAGCTAGTACCAGTTGAGCCAGATAAGGTAGAAGAGGCCAATAAAGGAGAGAACACCAGCTTGTTACACC
CTGTGAGCCTGCATGGGATGGATGACCCGGAGAGAGAAGTGTTAGAGTGGAGGTTTGACAGCCGCCTAGC
ATTTCATCACGTGGCCCGAGAGCTGCATCCGGAGTACTTCAAGAACTGCTGATATCGAGCTTGCTACAAG
GGACTTTCCGCTGGGGACTTTCCAGGGAGGCGTGGCCTGGGCGGGACTGGGGAGTGGCGAGCCCTCAGAT
CCTGCATATAAGCAGCTGCTTTTTGCCTGTACTGGGTCTCTCTGGTTAGACCAGATCTGAGCCTGGGAGC
TCTCTGGCTAACTAGGGAACCCACTGCTTAAGCCTCAATAAAGCTTGCCTTGAGTGCTTCAAGTAGTGTG
TGCCCGTCTGTTGTGTGACTCTGGTAACTAGAGATCCCTCAGACCCTTTTAGTCAGTGTGGAAAATCTCT
AGCAGTGGCGCCCGAACAGGGACTTGAAAGCGAAAGGGAAACCAGAGGAGCTCTCTCGACGCAGGACTCG
GCTTGCTGAAGCGCGCACGGCAAGAGGCGAGGGGCGGCGACTGGTGAGTACGCCAAAAATTTTGACTAGC
GGAGGCTAGAAGGAGAGAGATGGGTGCGAGAGCGTCAGTATTAAGCGGGGGAGAATTAGATCGCGATGGG
AAAAAATTCGGTTAAGGCCAGGGGGAAAGAAAAAATATAAATTAAAACATATAGTATGGGCAAGCAGGGA
GCTAGAACGATTCGCAGTTAATCCTGGCCTGTTAGAAACATCAGAAGGCTGTAGACAAATACTGGGACAG
CTACAACCATCCCTTCAGACAGGATCAGAAGAACTTAGATCATTATATAATACAGTAGCAACCCTCTATT
GTGTGCATCAAAGGATAGAGATAAAAGACACCAAGGAAGCTTTAGACAAGATAGAGGAAGAGCAAAACAA
AAGTAAGACCACCGCACAGCAAGCGGCCGGCCGCTGATCTTCAGACCTGGAGGAGGAGATATGAGGGACA
ATTGGAGAAGTGAATTATATAAATATAAAGTAGTAAAAATTGAACCATTAGGAGTAGCACCCACCAAGGC
AAAGAGAAGAGTGGTGCAGAGAGAAAAAAGAGCAGTGGGAATAGGAGCTTTGTTCCTTGGGTTCTTGGGA
GCAGCAGGAAGCACTATGGGCGCAGCGTCAATGACGCTGACGGTACAGGCCAGACAATTATTGTCTGGTA
TAGTGCAGCAGCAGAACAATTTGCTGAGGGCTATTGAGGCGCAACAGCATCTGTTGCAACTCACAGTCTG
GGGCATCAAGCAGCTCCAGGCAAGAATCCTGGCTGTGGAAAGATACCTAAAGGATCAACAGCTCCTGGGG
ATTTGGGGTTGCTCTGGAAAACTCATTTGCACCACTGCTGTGCCTTGGAATGCTAGTTGGAGTAATAAAT
CTCTGGAACAGATTTGGAATCACACGACCTGGATGGAGTGGGACAGAGAAATTAACAATTACACAAGCTT
AATACACTCCTTAATTGAAGAATCGCAAAACCAGCAAGAAAAGAATGAACAAGAATTATTGGAATTAGAT
AAATGGGCAAGTTTGTGGAATTGGTTTAACATAACAAATTGGCTGTGGTATATAAAATTATTCATAATGA
TAGTAGGAGGCTTGGTAGGTTTAAGAATAGTTTTTGCTGTACTTTCTATAGTGAATAGAGTTAGGCAGGG
ATATTCACCATTATCGTTTCAGACCCACCTCCCAACCCCGAGGGGACCCGACAGGCCCGAAGGAATAGAA
GAAGAAGGTGGAGAGAGAGACAGAGACAGATCCATTCGATTAGTGAACGGATCTCGACGGTATCGCCGAA
TTCACAAATGGCAGTATTCATCCACAATTTTAAAAGAAAAGGGGGGATTGGGGGGTACAGTGCAGGGGAA
AGAATAGTAGACATAATAGCAACAGACATACAAACTAAAGAATTACAAAAACAAATTACAAAAATTCAAA
ATTTTCGGGTTTATTACAGGGACAGCAGAGATCCAGTTTGGACTAGTCGTGAGGCTCCGGTGCCCGTCAG
TGGGCAGAGCGCACATCGCCCACAGTCCCCGAGAAGTTGGGGGGAGGGGTCGGCAATTGAACCGGTGCCT
AGAGAAGGTGGCGCGGGGTAAACTGGGAAAGTGATGTCGTGTACTGGCTCCGCCTTTTTCCCGAGGGTGG
GGGAGAACCGTATATAAGTGCAGTAGTCGCCGTGAACGTTCTTTTTCGCAACGGGTTTGCCGCCAGAACA
CAGGTAAGTGCCGTGTGTGGTTCCCGCGGGCCTGGCCTCTTTACGGGTTATGGCCCTTGCGTGCCTTGAA
TTACTTCCACCTGGCTGCAGTACGTGATTCTTGATCCCGAGCTTCGGGTTGGAAGTGGGTGGGAGAGTTC
GAGGCCTTGCGCTTAAGGAGCCCCTTCGCCTCGTGCTTGAGTTGAGGCCTGGCCTGGGCGCTGGGGCCGC
CGCGTGCGAATCTGGTGGCACCTTCGCGCCTGTCTCGCTGCTTTCGATAAGTCTCTAGCCATTTAAAATT
TTTGATGACCTGCTGCGACGCTTTTTTTCTGGCAAGATAGTCTTGTAAATGCGGGCCAAGATCTGCACAC
TGGTATTTCGGTTTTTGGGGCCGCGGGCGGCGACGGGGCCCGTGCGTCCCAGCGCACATGTTCGGCGAGG
CGGGGCCTGCGAGCGCGGCCACCGAGAATCGGACGGGGGTAGTCTCAAGCTGGCCGGCCTGCTCTGGTGC
CTGGCCTCGCGCCGCCGTGTATCGCCCCGCCCTGGGCGGCAAGGCTGGCCCGGTCGGCACCAGTTGCGTG
AGCGGAAAGATGGCCGCTTCCCGGCCCTGCTGCAGGGAGCTCAAAATGGAGGACGCGGCGCTCGGGAGAG
CGGGCGGGTGAGTCACCCACACAAAGGAAAAGGGCCTTTCCGTCCTCAGCCGTCGCTTCATGTGACTCCA
CGGAGTACCGGGCGCCGTCCAGGCACCTCGATTAGTTCTCGAGCTTTTGGAGTACGTCGTCTTTAGGTTG
GGGGGAGGGGTTTTATGCGATGGAGTTTCCCCACACTGAGTGGGTGGAGACTGAAGTTAGGCCAGCTTGG
CACTTGATGTAATTCTCCTTGGAATTTGCCCTTTTTGAGTTTGGATCTTGGTTCATTCTCAAGCCTCAGA
CAGTGGTTCAAAGTTTTTTTCTTCCATTTCAGGTGTCGTGAAGCGGCCCTGCAGATATCAACAAGTTTGT
ACAAAAAAGTTGGCATGGAGTTGCAGACTCTACAGGAGGCTCTTAAAGTGGAAATTCAGGTTCACCAGAA
ACTGGTTGCTCAAATGAAGCAGGATCCACAGAATGCTGACTTAAAGAAACAGCTTCATGAACTCCAAGCC
AAAATCACAGCTTTGAGTGAGAAACAGTCCCAGCTTTCTTGTACAAAGTGGTTCCCCGAAAATCTCTTGT
ACTACAGTCAAGATGAGGAGTCCAAAATAATGATCAGTGACTTTGGATTGTCAAAAATGGAGGGCAAAGG
AGATGTGATGTCCACTGCCTGTGGAACTCCAGGCTATGTCGCTCCTGAAGTCCTCGCCCAGAAACCTTAC
AGCAAAGCCGTTGACTGCTGGTCCATCGGAGTGATTGCCTACATCTTGCTCTGCGGCTACCCTCCTTTTT
ATGATGAAAATGACTCCAAGCTCTTTGAGCAGATCCTCAAGGCGGAATATGAGTTTGACTCTCCCTACTG
GGATGACATCTCCGACTCTGCAAAAGACTTCATTCGGAACCTGATGGAGAAGGACCCGAATAAAAGATAC
ACGTGTGAGCAGGCAGCTCGGCACCCATGGATCGCTGGTGACACAGCCCTCAACAAAAACATCCACGAGT
CCGTCAGCGCCCAGATCCGGAAAAACTTTGCCAAGAGCAAATGGAGACAAGCATTTAATGCCACGGCCGT
CGTGAGACATATGAGAAAACTACACCTCGGCAGCAGCCTGGACAGTTCAAATGCAAGTGTTTCGAGCAGC
CTCAGTTTGGCCAGCCAAAAAGACTGTCTGGCACCTTCCACGCTCTGTAGTTTCATTTCTTCTTCGTCGG
GGGTCTCAGGAGTTGGAGCCGAGCGGAGACCCAGGCCCACCACTGTGACGGCAGTGCACTCTGGAAGCAA
GTGACACCCAACTTTTCTATACAAAGTGGTTGATATCCAGCACAGTGGCGGCCGCTCGAGTCTAGAGGGC
CCGCGGTTCGAAGGTAAGCCTATCCCTAACCCTCTCCTCGGTCTCGATTCTACGCGTACCGGTTAGTAAT
GAGATCCCTCCCCCCCCCCTAACGTTACTGGCCGAAGCCGCTTGGAATAAGGCCGGTGTGCGTTTGTCTA
TATGTTATTTTCCACCATATTGCCGTCTTTTGGCAATGTGAGGGCCCGGAAACCTGGCCCTGTCTTCTTG
ACGAGCATTCCTAGGGGTCTTTCCCCTCTCGCCAAAGGAATGCAAGGTCTGTTGAATGTCGTGAAGGAAG
CAGTTCCTCTGGAAGCTTCTTGAAGACAAACAACGTCTGTAGCGACCCTTTGCAGGCAGCGGAACCCCCC
ACCTGGCGACAGGTGCCTCTGCGGCCAAAAGCCACGTGTATAAGATACACCTGCAAAGGCGGCACAACCC
CAGTGCCACGTTGTGAGTTGGATAGTTGTGGAAAGAGTCAAATGGCTCTCCTCAAGCGTATTCAACAAGG
GGCTGAAGGATGCCCAGAAGGTACCCCATTGTATGGGATCTGATCTGGGGCCTCGGTGCACATGCTTTAC
ATGTGTTTAGTCGAGGTTAAAAAAACGTCTAGGCCCCCCGAACCACGGGGACGTGGTTTTCCTTTGAAAA
ACACGATGATAATATGGCCACACATATGACCGAGTACAAGCCCACGGTGCGCCTCGCCACCCGCGACGAC
GTCCCCAGGGCCGTACGCACCCTCGCCGCCGCGTTCGCCGACTACCCCGCCACGCGCCACACCGTCGATC
CGGACCGCCACATCGAGCGGGTCACCGAGCTGCAAGAACTCTTCCTCACGCGCGTCGGGCTCGACATCGG
CAAGGTGTGGGTCGCGGACGACGGCGCCGCGGTGGCGGTCTGGACCACGCCGGAGAGCGTCGAAGCGGGG
GCGGTGTTCGCCGAGATCGGCCCGCGCATGGCCGAGTTGAGCGGTTCCCGGCTGGCCGCGCAGCAACAGA
TGGAAGGCCTCCTGGCGCCGCACCGGCCCAAGGAGCCCGCGTGGTTCCTGGCCACCGTCGGCGTCTCGCC
CGACCACCAGGGCAAGGGTCTGGGCAGCGCCGTCGTGCTCCCCGGAGTGGAGGCGGCCGAGCGCGCCGGG
GTGCCCGCCTTCCTGGAGACCTCCGCGCCCCGCAACCTCCCCTTCTACGAGCGGCTCGGCTTCACCGTCA
CCGCCGACGTCGAGGTGCCCGAAGGACCGCGCACCTGGTGCATGACCCGCAAGCCCGGTGCCTAAATCGA
TAGATCCTAATCAACCTCTGGATTACAAAATTTGTGAAAGATTGACTGGTATTCTTAACTATGTTGCTCC
TTTTACGCTATGTGGATACGCTGCTTTAATGCCTTTGTATCATGCTATTGCTTCCCGTATGGCTTTCATT
TTCTCCTCCTTGTATAAATCCTGGTTGCTGTCTCTTTATGAGGAGTTGTGGCCCGTTGTCAGGCAACGTG
GCGTGGTGTGCACTGTGTTTGCTGACGCAACCCCCACTGGTTGGGGCATTGCCACCACCTGTCAGCTCCT
TTCCGGGACTTTCGCTTTCCCCCTCCCTATTGCCACGGCGGAACTCATCGCCGCCTGCCTTGCCCGCTGC
TGGACAGGGGCTCGGCTGTTGGGCACTGACAATTCCGTGGTGTTGTCGGGGAAATCATCGTCCTTTCCTT
GGCTGCTCGCCTGTGTTGCCACCTGGATTCTGCGCGGGACGTCCTTCTGCTACGTCCCTTCGGCCCTCAA
TCCAGCGGACCTTCCTTCCCGCGGCCTGCTGCCGGCTCTGCGGCCTCTTCCGCGTCTTCGCCTTCGCCCT
CAGACGAGTCGGATCTCCCTTTGGGCCGCCTCCCCGCCTGAGATCCTTTAAGACCAATGACTTACAAGGC
AGCTGTAGATCTTAGCCACTTTTTAAAAGAAAAGGGGGGACTGGAAGGGCTAATTCACTCCCAACGAAGA
CAAGATCTGCTTTTTGCTTGTACTGGGTCTCTCTGGTTAGACCAGATCTGAGCCTGGGAGCTCTCTGGCT
AACTAGGGAACCCACTGCTTAAGCCTCAATAAAGCTTGCCTTGAGTGCTTCAAGTAGTGTGTGCCCGTCT
GTTGTGTGACTCTGGTAACTAGAGATCCCTCAGACCCTTTTAGTCAGTGTGGAAAATCTCTAGCAGTAGT
AGTTCATGTCATCTTATTATTCAGTATTTATAACTTGCAAAGAAATGAATATCAGAGAGTGAGAGGCCCG
GGTTAATTAAGGAAAGGGCTAGATCATTCTTGAAGACGAAAGGGCCTCGTGATACGCCTATTTTTATAGG
TTAATGTCATGATAATAATGGTTTCTTAGACGTCAGGTGGCACTTTTCGGGGAAATGTGCGCGGAACCCC
TATTTGTTTATTTTTCTAAATACATTCAAATATGTATCCGCTCATGAGACAATAACCCTGATAAATGCTT
CAATAATATTGAAAAAGGAAGAGTATGAGTATTCAACATTTCCGTGTCGCCCTTATTCCCTTTTTTGCGG
CATTTTGCCTTCCTGTTTTTGCTCACCCAGAAACGCTGGTGAAAGTAAAAGATGCTGAAGATCAGTTGGG
TGCACGAGTGGGTTACATCGAACTGGATCTCAACAGCGGTAAGATCCTTGAGAGTTTTCGCCCCGAAGAA
CGTTTTCCAATGATGAGCACTTTTAAAGTTCTGCTATGTGGCGCGGTATTATCCCGTGTTGACGCCGGGC
AAGAGCAACTCGGTCGCCGCATACACTATTCTCAGAATGACTTGGTTGAGTACTCACCAGTCACAGAAAA
GCATCTTACGGATGGCATGACAGTAAGAGAATTATGCAGTGCTGCCATAACCATGAGTGATAACACTGCG
GCCAACTTACTTCTGACAACGATCGGAGGACCGAAGGAGCTAACCGCTTTTTTGCACAACATGGGGGATC
ATGTAACTCGCCTTGATCGTTGGGAACCGGAGCTGAATGAAGCCATACCAAACGACGAGCGTGACACCAC
GATGCCTGTAGCAATGGCAACAACGTTGCGCAAACTATTAACTGGCGAACTACTTACTCTAGCTTCCCGG
CAACAATTAATAGACTGGATGGAGGCGGATAAAGTTGCAGGACCACTTCTGCGCTCGGCCCTTCCGGCTG
GCTGGTTTATTGCTGATAAATCTGGAGCCGGTGAGCGTGGGTCTCGCGGTATCATTGCAGCACTGGGGCC
AGATGGTAAGCCCTCCCGTATCGTAGTTATCTACACGACGGGGAGTCAGGCAACTATGGATGAACGAAAT
AGACAGATCGCTGAGATAGGTGCCTCACTGATTAAGCATTGGTAACTGTCAGACCAAGTTTACTCATATA
TACTTTAGATTGATTTAAAACTTCATTTTTAATTTAAAAGGATCTAGGTGAAGATCCTTTTTGATAATCT
CATGACCAAAATCCCTTAACGTGAGTTTTCGTTCCACTGAGCGTCAGACCCCGTAGAAAAGATCAAAGGA
TCTTCTTGAGATCCTTTTTTTCTGCGCGTAATCTGCTGCTTGCAAACAAAAAAACCACCGCTACCAGCGG
TGGTTTGTTTGCCGGATCAAGAGCTACCAACTCTTTTTCCGAAGGTAACTGGCTTCAGCAGAGCGCAGAT
ACCAAATACTGTTCTTCTAGTGTAGCCGTAGTTAGGCCACCACTTCAAGAACTCTGTAGCACCGCCTACA
TACCTCGCTCTGCTAATCCTGTTACCAGTGGCTGCTGCCAGTGGCGATAAGTCGTGTCTTACCGGGTTGG
ACTCAAGACGATAGTTACCGGATAAGGCGCAGCGGTCGGGCTGAACGGGGGGTTCGTGCACACAGCCCAG
CTTGGAGCGAACGACCTACACCGAACTGAGATACCTACAGCGTGAGCTATGAGAAAGCGCCACGCTTCCC
GAAGGGAGAAAGGCGGACAGGTATCCGGTAAGCGGCAGGGTCGGAACAGGAGAGCGCACGAGGGAGCTTC
CAGGGGGAAACGCCTGGTATCTTTATAGTCCTGTCGGGTTTCGCCACCTCTGACTTGAGCGTCGATTTTT
GTGATGCTCGTCAGGGGGGCGGAGCCTATGGAAAAACGCCAGCAACGCGGCCTTTTTACGGTTCCTGGCC
TTTTGCTGGCCTTTTGCTCACATGTTCTTTCCTGCGTTATCCCCTGATTCTGTGGATAACCGTATTACCG
CCTTTGAGTGAGCTGATACCGCTCGCCGCAGCCGAACGACCGAGCGCAGCGAGTCAGTGAGCGAGGAAGC
GGAAGAGCGCCCAATACGCAAACCGCCTCTCCCCGCGCGTTGGCCGATTCATTAATGCAGCAAGCTCATG
GCTGACTAATTTTTTTTATTTATGCAGAGGCCGAGGCCGCCTCGGCCTCTGAGCTATTCCAGAAGTAGTG
AGGAGGCTTTTTTGGAGGCCTAGGCTTTTGCAAAAAGCTCCCCGTGGCACGACAGGTTTCCCGACTGGAA
AGCGGGCAGTGAGCGCAACGCAATTAATGTGAGTTAGCTCACTCATTAGGCACCCCAGGCTTTACACTTT
ATGCTTCCGGCTCGTATGTTGTGTGGAATTGTGAGCGGATAACAATTTCACACAGGAAACAGCTATGACA
TGATTACGAATTTCACAAATAAAGCATTTTTTTCACTGCATTCTAGTTGTGGTTTGTCCAAACTCATCAA
TGTATCTTATCATGTCTGGATCAACTGGATAACTCAAGCTAACCAAAATCATCCCAAACTTCCCACCCCA
TACCCTATTACCACTGCCAATTACCTGTGGTTTCATTTACTCTAAACCTGTGATTCCTCTGAATTATTTT
CATTTTAAAGAAATTGTATTTGTTAAATATGTACTACAAACTTAGTAGT
