>Addgene plasmid #116831 | pHAGE-PHF21A__CAMK1D | depositor partial sequence | sequence record 219707 | insert
ATGGAGTTGCAGACTCTACAGGAGGCTCTTAAAGTGGAAATTCAGGTTCACCAGAAACTGGTTGCTCAAA
TGAAGCAGGATCCACAGAATGCTGACTTAAAGAAACAGCTTCATGAACTCCAAGCCAAAATCACAGCTTT
GAGTGAGAAACAGTCCCAGCTTTCTTGTACAAAGTGGTTCCCCGAAAATCTCTTGTACTACAGTCAAGAT
GAGGAGTCCAAAATAATGATCAGTGACTTTGGATTGTCAAAAATGGAGGGCAAAGGAGATGTGATGTCCA
CTGCCTGTGGAACTCCAGGCTATGTCGCTCCTGAAGTCCTCGCCCAGAAACCTTACAGCAAAGCCGTTGA
CTGCTGGTCCATCGGAGTGATTGCCTACATCTTGCTCTGCGGCTACCCTCCTTTTTATGATGAAAATGAC
TCCAAGCTCTTTGAGCAGATCCTCAAGGCGGAATATGAGTTTGACTCTCCCTACTGGGATGACATCTCCG
ACTCTGCAAAAGACTTCATTCGGAACCTGATGGAGAAGGACCCGAATAAAAGATACACGTGTGAGCAGGC
AGCTCGGCACCCATGGATCGCTGGTGACACAGCCCTCAACAAAAACATCCACGAGTCCGTCAGCGCCCAG
ATCCGGAAAAACTTTGCCAAGAGCAAATGGAGACAAGCATTTAATGCCACGGCCGTCGTGAGACATATGA
GAAAACTACACCTCGGCAGCAGCCTGGACAGTTCAAATGCAAGTGTTTCGAGCAGCCTCAGTTTGGCCAG
CCAAAAAGACTGTCTGGCACCTTCCACGCTCTGTAGTTTCATTTCTTCTTCGTCGGGGGTCTCAGGAGTT
GGAGCCGAGCGGAGACCCAGGCCCACCACTGTGACGGCAGTGCACTCTGGAAGCAAG
